Addgene plasmid #79832: pKA-141
Purpose: Expresses RpBphP1-mCherry
Depositing lab: Vladislav Verkhusha. Depositing organization: Albert Einstein College of Medicine. Publication: A bacterial phytochrome-based optogenetic system controllable with near-infrared light. Kaberniuk AA, Shemetov AA, Verkhusha VV. Nat Methods. 2016 May 9. doi: 10.1038/nmeth.3864. PubMed 27159085.
Backbone
  Vector backbone: pFC15K
  Backbone manufacturer: Promega
  Backbone size w/o insert (bp): 3000
  Total vector size (bp): 5800
  Vector type: Mammalian Expression
Growth in bacteria
  Bacterial resistance: Kanamycin, 50 μg/mL
  Growth temperature: 37°C
  Growth strain: DH5alpha
  Copy number: Low Copy
Gene/Insert
  Gene/Insert name: BphP1-mCherry (alt name: RpBphP1)
  Species: Rhodopseudomonas palustris
  Insert size (bp): 3000
  GenBank ID: NCBI Gene rpa1537 KX063613
  Promoter: CMVd1
  Cloning method: Restriction Enzyme; 5′ cloning site NheI (not destroyed); 3′ cloning site XbaI (not destroyed)
  Sequencing primers: 5′ ggtaggcgtgtacggtgggag; 3′ GCA TCA CAA ATT TCA CAA ATA AAG C
Resource information
  A portion of this plasmid was derived from a plasmid made by: A RpBphP1 gene of R. palustris (NCBI Gene rpa1537) was provided by E. Giraud (Institute for Research and Development, France).
Terms and licenses: Academic/Nonprofit Terms; Industry Terms: Not Available to Industry
How to cite: pKA-141 was a gift from Vladislav Verkhusha (Addgene plasmid # 79832 ; http://n2t.net/addgene:79832 ; RRID:Addgene_79832)
