[The description below was written by a language model from this plasmid's Addgene catalogue record, the feature table of its GenBank file and pLannotate feature annotations shown in this document.]
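Description:
pKA-141 is a mammalian expression plasmid of about 5.8 kb built on the Promega pFC15K backbone. It carries a fusion of the bacterial phytochrome RpBphP1 from Rhodopseudomonas palustris to the red fluorescent protein mCherry. The fusion was cloned between NheI and XbaI sites and is transcribed from CMVd1, a truncated version of the human cytomegalovirus immediate-early promoter that gives somewhat lower expression than the full-length promoter. T7 and SP6 phage promoters lie between CMVd1 and the start of the coding region. Downstream are a fragment of a T7 terminator and an SV40 polyadenylation signal, which the table annotates on the reverse strand. In the automated feature table, the RpBphP1 match covers only the first part of the open reading frame. The stretch between that match and mCherry is unannotated, but its position and the stated insert size of about 3 kb suggest that it is the rest of the phytochrome, with mCherry at the C-terminus.

The plasmid is propagated in E. coli under kanamycin selection, conferred by the Tn5-derived NeoR/KanR aminoglycoside phosphotransferase. The short tnpA hits flanking this gene appear to be remnants of the Tn5 source sequence. Replication depends on a ColE1/pUC-type origin, and a cer site helps keep the plasmid monomeric. The catalogue lists the plasmid as low copy, although the origin is annotated as a high-copy type. The separate GenBank record covers only an 832 bp stretch spanning mCherry and a T7 terminator primer site, not the whole plasmid.

The associated publication describes an optogenetic system based on a bacterial phytochrome and controlled with near-infrared light. In that context, the construct supplies the light-sensing RpBphP1 component with a red fluorescent tag, so that its expression and localisation can be followed in mammalian cells.
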