Features (pLannotate 1.2.2; 15 found; start..end, strand, type, name):
      1..100     +  promoter       CMVd1 promoter: truncated human cytomegalovirus (CMV) immediate early promoter that yields slightly reduced expression relative to the full-length promoter
    132..150     +  promoter       T7 promoter: promoter for bacteriophage T7 RNA polymerase
    156..174     +  promoter       SP6 promoter: promoter for bacteriophage SP6 RNA polymerase
    200..1141    +  CDS            RpBphP1: RpBphP1 is a fluorescent protein published in 2012, derived from Rhodopseudomonas palustris.
   2435..3142    +  CDS            mCherry: mCherry is a basic (constitutively fluorescent) red fluorescent protein published in 2004, derived from Discosoma sp.. It is reported to be a very rapidly-maturing monomer with low acid sensitivity.
   3146..3174    +  misc_feature   MCS (fragment): pUC18/19 multiple cloning site
   3181..3230    +  CDS            SET1 (fragment): solubility-enhancement tag derived from T7 phage gene 10B
   3238..3257    +  terminator     T7 terminator (fragment): transcription terminator for bacteriophage T7 RNA polymerase
   3279..3400    -  polyA_signal   SV40 poly(A) signal: SV40 polyadenylation signal
   3423..3491    -  CDS            large T antigen (fragment): large T antigen from SV40 (simian virus 40)
   3512..3664    -  CDS            tnpA (fragment): TN5P_ECOLX - Also known as tnp. Experimental evidence at protein level: Swiss-Prot protein existence level 1. Mediates transposition of transposon Tn5 by a 'cut and paste' mechanism. First, the monomeric transposase binds the 19 bp inverted DNA repeats flanking the transposon. Then, dimerization of the DNA- bound transposase creates a synaptic DNA complex. After nicking of the first DNA strand, excision of the transposon proceeds through a series of intermediates. The transposase then mediates the insertion of the transposon at a new site by strand transfer. The activity of the wild- type tran
   3666..3767    +  CDS            tnpA (fragment): TN5P_ECOLX - Also known as tnp. Experimental evidence at protein level: Swiss-Prot protein existence level 1. Mediates transposition of transposon Tn5 by a 'cut and paste' mechanism. First, the monomeric transposase binds the 19 bp inverted DNA repeats flanking the transposon. Then, dimerization of the DNA- bound transposase creates a synaptic DNA complex. After nicking of the first DNA strand, excision of the transposon proceeds through a series of intermediates. The transposase then mediates the insertion of the transposon at a new site by strand transfer. The activity of the wild- type tran
   3799..4593    +  CDS            NeoR/KanR: aminoglycoside phosphotransferase from Tn5; aph(3')-II (or nptII); confers resistance to neomycin, kanamycin, and G418 (Geneticin®)
   4765..5353    -  rep_origin     ori: high-copy-number ColE1/pMB1/pBR322/pUC origin of replication
   5469..5752    +  misc_feature   cer region: ColE1-derived recombination site that helps to maintain plasmids as monomers
>Addgene plasmid #79832 | pKA-141 | depositor full sequence | sequence record 209444 | pKA-141 sequence 5805 bps
CCAAAATCAACGGGACTTTCCAAAATGTCGTAATAACCCCGCCCCGTTGACGCAAATGGGCGGTAGGCGT
GTACGGTGGGAGGTCTATATAAGCAGAGCTGGTTTAGTGAACCGTCAGATCACTAGAAGCTTAATACGAC
TCACTATAGGGTACGATTTAGGTGACACTATAGAATAAGGAGCGATCGCCATGGCTAGCGTGGCAGGTCA
TGCCTCTGGCAGCCCCGCATTCGGGACCGCCGATCTTTCGAATTGCGAACGTGAAGAGATCCACCTCGCC
GGCTCGATCCAGCCGCATGGCGCGCTTCTGGTCGTCAGCGAGCCGGATCATCGCATCATCCAGGCCAGCG
CCAACGCCGCGGAATTTCTGAATCTCGGAAGCGTGCTCGGCGTTCCGCTCGCCGAGATCGACGGCGATCT
GTTGATCAAGATCCTGCCGCATCTCGATCCCACCGCCGAAGGCATGCCGGTCGCGGTGCGCTGCCGGATC
GGCAATCCCTCCACGGAGTACGACGGTCTGATGCATCGGCCTCCGGAAGGCGGGCTGATCATCGAGCTCG
AACGTGCCGGCCCGCCGATCGATCTGTCCGGCACGCTGGCGCCGGCGCTGGAGCGGATCCGCACGGCGGG
CTCGCTGCGCGCGCTGTGCGATGACACCGCGCTGCTGTTTCAGCAGTGCACCGGCTACGACCGGGTGATG
GTGTATCGCTTCGACGAGCAGGGCCACGGCGAAGTGTTCTCCGAGCGCCACGTGCCCGGGCTCGAATCCT
ATTTCGGCAACCGCTATCCGTCGTCGGACATTCCGCAGATGGCGCGGCGGCTGTACGAGCGGCAGCGCGT
CCGCGTGCTGGTCGACGTCAGCTATCAGCCGGTGCCGCTGGAGCCGCGGCTGTCGCCGCTGACCGGGCGC
GATCTCGACATGTCGGGCTGCTTCCTGCGCTCGATGTCGCCGATCCATCTGCAGTACCTGAAGAACATGG
GCGTGCGCGCCACCCTGGTGGTGTCGCTGGTGGTCGGCGGCAAGCTGTGGGGCCTGGTTGCCTGTCACCA
TTATCTGCCGCGCTTCATCCATTTCGAGCTGCGGGCGATCTGCGAACTGCTCGCCGAAGCGATCGCGACG
CGGATCACCGCGCTTGAGAGCTTCGCGCAGAGCCAGTCGGAGCTGTTCGTGCAGCGGCTCGAACAGCGCA
TGATCGAAGCGATCACCCGTGAAGGCGATTGGCGCGCAGCGATTTTCGACACCAGCCAATCGATCCTGCA
GCCGCTGCACGCCGACGGTTGCGCGCTGGTGTACGAAGACCAGATCAGGACCATCGGTGACGTACCTTCC
ACGCAGGATGTTCGCGAGATCGCCGGGTGGCTCGATCGCCAGCCACGTGCGGCGGTGACCTCGACCGCGT
CGCTCGGTCTCGACGTGCCGGAGCTCGCGCATCTGACGCGGATGGCGAGCGGCGTGGTCGCGGCGCCGAT
TTCGGATCATCGCGGCGAGTTTCTGATGTGGTTCCGCCCCGAGCGCGTCCACACCGTTACCTGGGGCGGC
GATCCGAAGAAGCCGTTCACGATGGGCGATACACCGGCGGATCTGTCGCCGCGGCGCTCCTTCGCCAAAT
GGCATCAGGTTGTCGAAGGCACGTCCGATCCGTGGACGGCCGCCGATCTCGCCGCGGCTCGCACCATCGG
TCAGACCGTCGCCGACATCGTGCTGCAATTCCGCGCGGTGCGGACACTGATCGCCCGCGAACAGTACGAA
CAGTTTTCGTCCCAGGTGCACGCTTCGATGCAGCCGGTGCTGATCACCGACGCCGAAGGCCGCATCCTGC
TGATGAACGACTCGTTCCGCGACATGTTGCCGGCGGGGTCGCCATCCGCCGTCCATCTCGACGATCTCGC
CGGGTTCTTCGTCGAATCGAACGATTTCCTGCGCAACGTCGCCGAACTGATCGATCACGGCCGCGGGTGG
CGCGGCGAAGTTCTGCTGCGCGGCGCAGGTAATCGCCCGTTGCCGCTGGCAGTGCGCGCCGATCCGGTGA
CGCGCACGGAGGACCAGTCGCTCGGCTTCGTGCTGATCTTCAGCGACGCTACCGATCGTCGCACCGCAGA
TGCCGCACGCACGCGTTTCCAGGAAGGCATTCTTGCCAGCGCACGTCCCGGCGTGCGGCTCGACTCCAAG
TCCGACCTCTTGCACGAGAAGCTGCTGTCCGCGCTGGTCGAGAACGCGCAGCTTGCCGCATTGGAAATTA
CTTACGGCGTCGAGACCGGACGCATCGCCGAGCTGCTCGAAGGCGTTCGCCAGTCGATGCTGCGCACCGC
CGAAGTGCTCGGCCATCTGGTGCAGCACGCGGCGCGCACGGCCGGCAGCGACAGCTCGAGCAATGGCTCG
CAGAACAAGAAGGAATTCGATAGTGCTGGTAGTGCTGGTAGTGCTGGTACTAGTATGGTGAGCAAGGGCG
AGGAGGATAACATGGCCATCATCAAGGAGTTCATGCGCTTCAAGGTGCACATGGAGGGCTCCGTGAACGG
CCACGAGTTCGAGATCGAGGGCGAGGGCGAGGGCCGCCCCTACGAGGGCACCCAGACCGCCAAGCTGAAG
GTGACCAAGGGTGGCCCCCTGCCCTTCGCCTGGGACATCCTGTCCCCTCAGTTCATGTACGGCTCCAAGG
CCTACGTGAAGCACCCCGCCGACATCCCCGACTACTTGAAGCTGTCCTTCCCCGAGGGCTTCAAGTGGGA
GCGCGTGATGAACTTCGAGGACGGCGGCGTGGTGACCGTGACCCAGGACTCCTCCCTGCAGGACGGCGAG
TTCATCTACAAGGTGAAGCTGCGCGGCACCAACTTCCCCTCCGACGGCCCCGTAATGCAGAAGAAGACCA
TGGGCTGGGAGGCCTCCTCCGAGCGGATGTACCCCGAGGACGGCGCCCTGAAGGGCGAGATCAAGCAGAG
GCTGAAGCTGAAGGACGGCGGCCACTACGACGCTGAGGTCAAGACCACCTACAAGGCCAAGAAGCCCGTG
CAGCTGCCCGGCGCCTACAACGTCAACATCAAGTTGGACATCACCTCCCACAACGAGGACTACACCATCG
TGGAACAGTACGAACGCGCCGAGGGCCGCCACTCCACCGGCGGCATGGACGAGCTGTACAAGTAATCTAG
AGTCGACCTGCAGGCATGCAAGCTGATCCGGCTGCTAACAAAGCCCGAAAGGAAGCTGAGTTGGCTGCTG
CCACCGCTGAGCAATAACTAGCATAACCCCTTGGGGCGGCCGCTTCGAGCAGACATGATAAGATACATTG
ATGAGTTTGGACAAACCACAACTAGAATGCAGTGAAAAAAATGCTTTATTTGTGAAATTTGTGATGCTAT
TGCTTTATTTGTAACCATTATAAGCTGCAATAAACAAGTTAACAACAACAATTGCATTCATTTTATGTTT
CAGGTTCAGGGGGAGATGTGGGAGGTTTTTTTAAGCAAGTAAAACCTCTACAAATGTGGTAAAATCGAAT
TCTAATGGATCCTCTTTGCGCTTGCGTTTTCCCTTGTCCAGATAGCCCAGTAGCTGACATTCATCCGGGG
TCAGCACCGTTTCTGCGGACTGGCTTTCTACGTGTTCCGCTTCCTTTAGCAGCCCTTGCGCCCTGAGTGC
TTGCGGCAGCGTGAGCTTCAAAAGAATTGCCAGCTGGGGCGCCCTCTGGTAAGGTTGGGAAGCCCTGCAA
AGTAAACTGGATGGCTTTCTTGCCGCCAAGGATCTGATGGCGCAGGGGATCAAGATCTGATCAAGAGACA
GGATGACGGTCGTTTCGCATGCTTGAACAAGATGGATTGCACGCAGGTTCTCCGGCCGCTTGGGTGGAGA
GGCTATTCGGCTATGACTGGGCACAACAGACAATCGGCTGCTCTGATGCCGCCGTGTTCCGGCTGTCAGC
GCAGGGGCGCCCGGTTCTTTTTGTCAAGACCGACCTGTCCGGTGCCCTGAATGAACTGCAGGACGAGGCA
GCGCGGCTATCGTGGCTGGCCACGACGGGCGTTCCTTGCGCAGCTGTGCTCGACGTTGTCACTGAAGCGG
GAAGGGACTGGCTGCTATTGGGCGAAGTGCCGGGGCAGGATCTCCTGTCATCTCACCTTGCTCCTGCCGA
GAAAGTATCCATCATGGCTGATGCAATGCGGCGGCTGCATACGCTTGATCCGGCTACCTGCCCATTCGAC
CACCAAGCGAAACATCGCATCGAGCGAGCACGCACTCGGATGGAAGCCGGTCTTGTCGATCAGGATGATC
TGGACGAAGAGCATCAGGGGCTCGCGCCAGCCGAACTGTTCGCCAGGCTCAAGGCGCGTATGCCGGATGG
TGAGGATCTCGTCGTGACTCATGGCGATGCCTGCTTGCCGAATATCATGGTGGAAAATGGCCGCTTTTCT
GGATTCATCGACTGTGGCCGGCTGGGTGTGGCGGACCGCTATCAGGACATAGCGTTGGCTACCCGTGATA
TTGCTGAAGAGCTTGGCGGCGAATGGGCTGACCGCTTCCTCGTGCTTTACGGTATCGCCGCTCCCGATTC
GCAGCGCATCGCCTTCTATCGCCTTCTTGACGAGTTCTTCTGAGCGGGACTCTGGGGTTCGAAATGACCG
ACCAAGCGACGCCCAACCGGTATCAGCTCACTCAAAGGCGGTAATACGGTTATCCACAGAATCAGGGGAT
AACGCAGGAAAGAACATGTGAGCAAAAGGCCAGCAAAAGGCCAGGAACCGTAAAAAGGCCGCGTTGCTGG
CGTTTTTCCATAGGCTCCGCCCCCCTGACGAGCATCACAAAAATCGACGCTCAAGTCAGAGGTGGCGAAA
CCCGACAGGACTATAAAGATACCAGGCGTTTCCCCCTGGAAGCTCCCTCGTGCGCTCTCCTGTTCCGACC
CTGCCGCTTACCGGATACCTGTCCGCCTTTCTCCCTTCGGGAAGCGTGGCGCTTTCTCATAGCTCACGCT
GTAGGTATCTCAGTTCGGTGTAGGTCGTTCGCTCCAAGCTGGGCTGTGTGCACGAACCCCCCGTTCAGCC
CGACCGCTGCGCCTTATCCGGTAACTATCGTCTTGAGTCCAACCCGGTAAGACACGACTTATCGCCACTG
GCAGCAGCCACTGGTAACAGGATTAGCAGAGCGAGGTATGTAGGCGGTGCTACAGAGTTCTTGAAGTGGT
GGCCTAACTACGGCTACACTAGAAGGACAGTATTTGGTATCTGCGCTCTGCTGAAGCCAGTTACCTTCGG
AAAAAGAGTTGGTAGCTCTTGATCCGGCAAACAAACCACCGCTGGTAGCGGTGGTTTTTTTGTTTGCAAG
CAGCAGATTACGCGCAGAAAAAAAGGATTTCAAGAAGATCCTTTGATCTTTTCTACGGGGTCTGACGCTC
AGTGGAACGAAAACTCACGTTAAGGGATTTTGGTCATGAGATTATCAAAAAGGATCTTCACCTAGATCCT
TTTATAGTCCGGAAATACAGGAACGCACGCTGGATGGCCCTTCGCTGGGATGGTGAAACCATGAAAAATG
GCAGCTTCAGTGGATTAAGTGGGGGTAATGTGGCCTGTACCCTCTGGTTGCATAGGTATTCATACGGTTA
AAATTTATCAGGCGCGATTGCGGCAGTTTTTCGGGTGGTTTGTTGCCATTTTTACCTGTCTGCTGCCGTG
ATCGCGCTGAACGCGTTTTAGCGGTGCGTACAATTAAGGGATTATGGTAAATCCACTTACTGTCTGCCCT
CGTAGCCATCGAGATAAACCGCAGTACTCCGGCCACGATGCGTCCGGCGTAGAGGATCGAGATCT
