LOCUS       Exported 832 bp ds-DNA linear SYN 20-MAY-2021
DEFINITION  Expresses RpBphP1-mCherry.
ACCESSION   .
VERSION     .
KEYWORDS    pKA-141
SOURCE      synthetic DNA construct
  ORGANISM  synthetic DNA construct
REFERENCE   1 (bases 1 to 832)
  AUTHORS   Kaberniuk AA, Shemetov AA, Verkhusha VV
  TITLE     A bacterial phytochrome-based optogenetic system controllable with
            near-infrared light.
  JOURNAL   Nat Methods. 2016 May 9. doi: 10.1038/nmeth.3864.
  PUBMED    27159085
REFERENCE   2 (bases 1 to 832)
  AUTHORS   .
  TITLE     Direct Submission
  JOURNAL   Exported May 20, 2021 from SnapGene Server 1.1.58
            http://www.snapgene.com
FEATURES             Location/Qualifiers
     source          1..832
                     /organism="synthetic DNA construct"
                     /mol_type="other DNA"
     primer_bind     22..40
                     /label=T7 Term
                     /note="T7 terminator, reverse primer"
     CDS             complement(119..829)
                     /codon_start=1
                     /product="monomeric derivative of DsRed fluorescent protein
                     (Shaner et al., 2004)"
                     /label=mCherry
                     /note="mammalian codon-optimized"
                     /translation="MVSKGEEDNMAIIKEFMRFKVHMEGSVNGHEFEIEGEGEGRPYEG
                     TQTAKLKVTKGGPLPFAWDILSPQFMYGSKAYVKHPADIPDYLKLSFPEGFKWERVMNF
                     EDGGVVTVTQDSSLQDGEFIYKVKLRGTNFPSDGPVMQKKTMGWEASSERMYPEDGALK
                     GEIKQRLKLKDGGHYDAEVKTTYKAKKPVQLPGAYNVNIKLDITSHNEDYTIVEQYERA
                     EGRHSTGGMDELYK"
     primer_bind     complement(397..416)
                     /label=mCherry-F
                     /note="mCherry, forward primer"
     primer_bind     666..684
                     /label=mCherry-R
                     /note="mCherry, reverse primer"
ORIGIN
        1 gcggccgccc caaggggtta tgctagttat tgctcagcgg tggcagcagc caactcagct
       61 tcctttcggg ctttgttagc agccggatca gcttgcatgc ctgcaggtcg actctagatt
      121 acttgtacag ctcgtccatg ccgccggtgg agtggcggcc ctcggcgcgt tcgtactgtt
      181 ccacgatggt gtagtcctcg ttgtgggagg tgatgtccaa cttgatgttg acgttgtagg
      241 cgccgggcag ctgcacgggc ttcttggcct tgtaggtggt cttgacctca gcgtcgtagt
      301 ggccgccgtc cttcagcttc agcctctgct tgatctcgcc cttcagggcg ccgtcctcgg
      361 ggtacatccg ctcggaggag gcctcccagc ccatggtctt cttctgcatt acggggccgt
      421 cggaggggaa gttggtgccg cgcagcttca ccttgtagat gaactcgccg tcctgcaggg
      481 aggagtcctg ggtcacggtc accacgccgc cgtcctcgaa gttcatcacg cgctcccact
      541 tgaagccctc ggggaaggac agcttcaagt agtcggggat gtcggcgggg tgcttcacgt
      601 aggccttgga gccgtacatg aactgagggg acaggatgtc ccaggcgaag ggcagggggc
      661 cacccttggt caccttcagc ttggcggtct gggtgccctc gtaggggcgg ccctcgccct
      721 cgccctcgat ctcgaactcg tggccgttca cggagccctc catgtgcacc ttgaagcgca
      781 tgaactcctt gatgatggcc atgttatcct cctcgccctt gctcaccata ct
//
