>Addgene plasmid #79832 | pKA-141 | addgene partial sequence | sequence record 153229 | CMV-F 5'-CGCAAATGGGCGGTAGGCGTG-3'
AGAGCTGGTTTAGTGAACCGTCAGATCACTAGAAGCTTAATACGACTCACTATAGGGTACGATTTAGGTG
ACACTATAGAATAAGGAGCGATCGCCATGGCTAGCGTGGCAGGTCATGCCTCTGGCAGCCCCGCATTCGG
GACCGCCGATCTTTCGAATTGCGAACGTGAAGAGATCCACCTCGCCGGCTCGATCCAGCCGCATGGCGCG
CTTCTGGTCGTCAGCGAGCCGGATCATCGCATCATCCAGGCCAGCGCCAACGCCGCGGAATTTCTGAATC
TCGGAAGCGTGCTCGGCGTTCCGCTCGCCGAGATCGACGGCGATCTGTTGATCAAGATCCTGCCGCATCT
CGATCCCACCGCCGAAGGCATGCCGGTCGCGGTGCGCTGCCGGATCGGCAATCCCTCCACGGAGTACGAC
GGTCTGATGCATCGGCCTCCGGAAGGCGGGCTGATCATCGAGCTCGAACGTGCCGGCCCGCCGATCGATC
TGTCCGGCACGCTGGCGCCGGCGCTGGAGCGGATCCGCACGGCGGGCTCGCTGCGCGCGCTGTGCGATGA
CACCGCGCTGCTGTTTCAGCAGTGCACCGGCTACGACCGGGTGATGGTGTATCGCTTCGACGAGCAGGGC
CACGGCGAAGTGTTCTCCGAGCGCCACGTGCCCGGGCTCGAATCCTATTTCGGCAACCGCTATCCGTCGT
CGGACATTCCGCAGATGGCGCGGCGGCTGTACGAGCGGCAGCGCGTCCGCGTGCTGGTCGACGTCAGCTA
TCAGCCGGTGCCGCTGGAGCCGCGGCTGTCGCCGCTGACCGGGCGCGATCTCGACATGTCGGGCTGCTTC
CTGCGCTCGATGTCGCC
